>Addgene plasmid #71135 | pJK279 | depositor full sequence | sequence record 131034 | pJK279 sequence 4176 bps
ATCCGGATATAGTTCCTCCTTTCAGCAAAAAACCCCTCAAGACCCGTTTAGAGGCCCCAAGGGGTTATGC
TAGTTATTGCTCAGCGGTGGCAGCAGCCAACTCAGCTTCCTTTCGGGCTTTGTTAGCAGCCGGATCTCAG
TGGTGGTGGTGGTGGTGCTCGAGTGCGGCCGCAAGCTTGTCGACGGAGCTCGAATTCTCATTTATCTTCG
GTAATGGGAGAGTTGGGGACAGAGGCCGTCTGCAATGCGCGCCATGTTTCAAGGCGTGCGGCAAGGGCCG
GGTTATACAGTGCAAGAATGGAGGCGGCCAGCAAGGCGGCATTTTTGGCGCCGGATGCCCCAATAGCCAA
AGTGCCCACAGGCACGCCGCCGGGCATCTGCACAATGGAAAGCAGGCTGTCCATGCCTTTAAGAGCGCGA
GATTCTACTGGAACACCCAGCACGGGCAGGCGTGTCCATGCCGCACACATACCCGGCAGATCTGCAGCTC
CACCGGCCCCAGCAATAATCACATTCAGGCCGCGTTCGGCTGCCGTACGCGCATAATCCGCCAACCGGTC
TGGCGTACGATGTGCTGAAACAATGAGGGTTTCATGCGGAATTTCCAGCTCTGTCAGCAATGCGTCTGCA
TGGCGCATGGTTTCCCAGTCTGACTGGCTGCCCATGATAATGCCCACAACGGGGGCAGAGGCTGCTTTAT
CTTCTAAAGCACTGGAAGCAGAGGGCAGGGGGGCGGTTTCGCTCATCATATGTATATCTCCTTCTTAAAG
TTAAACAAAATTATTTCTAGAGGGAAACCGTTGTGGTCTCCCTATAGTGAGTCGTATTAATTTCGCGGGA
TCGAGATCTCGGGCAGCGTTGGGTCCTGGCCACGGGTGCGCATGATCGTGCTCCTGTCGTTGAGGACCCG
GCTAGGCTGGCGGGGTTGCCTTACTGGTTAGCAGAATGAATCACCGATACGCGAGCGAACGTGAAGCGAC
TGCTGCTGCAAAACGTCTGCGACCTGAGCAACAACATGAATGGTCTTCGGTTTCCGTGTTTCGTAAAGTC
TGGAAACGCGGAAGTCAGCGCCCTGCACCATTATGTTCCGGATCTGCATCGCAGGATGCTGCTGGCTACC
CTGTGGAACACCTACATCTGTATTAACGAAGCGCTGGCATTGACCCTGAGTGATTTTTCTCTGGTCCCGC
CGCATCCATACCGCCAGTTGTTTACCCTCACAACGTTCCAGTAACCGGGCATGTTCATCATCAGTAACCC
GTATCGTGAGCATCCTCTCTCGTTTCATCGGTATCATTACCCCCATGAACAGAAATCCCCCTTACACGGA
GGCATCAGTGACCAAACAGGAAAAAACCGCCCTTAACATGGCCCGCTTTATCAGAAGCCAGACATTAACG
CTTCTGGAGAAACTCAACGAGCTGGACGCGGATGAACAGGCAGACATCTGTGAATCGCTTCACGACCACG
CTGATGAGCTTTACCGCAGCTGCCTCGCGCGTTTCGGTGATGACGGTGAAAACCTCTGACACATGCAGCT
CCCGGAGACGGTCACAGCTTGTCTGTAAGCGGATGCCGGGAGCAGACAAGCCCGTCAGGGCGCGTCAGCG
GGTGTTGGCGGGTGTCGGGGCGCAGCCATGACCCAGTCACGTAGCGATAGCGGAGTGTATACTGGCTTAA
CTATGCGGCATCAGAGCAGATTGTACTGAGAGTGCACCATATATGCGGTGTGAAATACCGCACAGATGCG
TAAGGAGAAAATACCGCATCAGGCGCTCTTCCGCTTCCTCGCTCACTGACTCGCTGCGCTCGGTCGTTCG
GCTGCGGCGAGCGGTATCAGCTCACTCAAAGGCGGTAATACGGTTATCCACAGAATCAGGGGATAACGCA
GGAAAGAACATGTGAGCAAAAGGCCAGCAAAAGGCCAGGAACCGTAAAAAGGCCGCGTTGCTGGCGTTTT
TCCATAGGCTCCGCCCCCCTGACGAGCATCACAAAAATCGACGCTCAAGTCAGAGGTGGCGAAACCCGAC
AGGACTATAAAGATACCAGGCGTTTCCCCCTGGAAGCTCCCTCGTGCGCTCTCCTGTTCCGACCCTGCCG
CTTACCGGATACCTGTCCGCCTTTCTCCCTTCGGGAAGCGTGGCGCTTTCTCATAGCTCACGCTGTAGGT
ATCTCAGTTCGGTGTAGGTCGTTCGCTCCAAGCTGGGCTGTGTGCACGAACCCCCCGTTCAGCCCGACCG
CTGCGCCTTATCCGGTAACTATCGTCTTGAGTCCAACCCGGTAAGACACGACTTATCGCCACTGGCAGCA
GCCACTGGTAACAGGATTAGCAGAGCGAGGTATGTAGGCGGTGCTACAGAGTTCTTGAAGTGGTGGCCTA
ACTACGGCTACACTAGAAGGACAGTATTTGGTATCTGCGCTCTGCTGAAGCCAGTTACCTTCGGAAAAAG
AGTTGGTAGCTCTTGATCCGGCAAACAAACCACCGCTGGTAGCGGTGGTTTTTTTGTTTGCAAGCAGCAG
ATTACGCGCAGAAAAAAAGGATCTCAAGAAGATCCTTTGATCTTTTCTACGGGGTCTGACGCTCAGTGGA
ACGAAAACTCACGTTAAGGGATTTTGGTCATGAGATTATCAAAAAGGATCTTCACCTAGATCCTTTTAAA
TTAAAAATGAAGTTTTAAATCAATCTAAAGTATATATGAGTAAACTTGGTCTGACAGTTACCAATGCTTA
ATCAGTGAGGCACCTATCTCAGCGATCTGTCTATTTCGTTCATCCATAGTTGCCTGACTCCCCGTCGTGT
AGATAACTACGATACGGGAGGGCTTACCATCTGGCCCCAGTGCTGCAATGATACCGCGAGACCCACGCTC
ACCGGCTCCAGATTTATCAGCAATAAACCAGCCAGCCGGAAGGGCCGAGCGCAGAAGTGGTCCTGCAACT
TTATCCGCCTCCATCCAGTCTATTAATTGTTGCCGGGAAGCTAGAGTAAGTAGTTCGCCAGTTAATAGTT
TGCGCAACGTTGTTGCCATTGCTGCAGGCATCGTGGTGTCACGCTCGTCGTTTGGTATGGCTTCATTCAG
CTCCGGTTCCCAACGATCAAGGCGAGTTACATGATCCCCCATGTTGTGCAAAAAAGCGGTTAGCTCCTTC
GGTCCTCCGATCGTTGTCAGAAGTAAGTTGGCCGCAGTGTTATCACTCATGGTTATGGCAGCACTGCATA
ATTCTCTTACTGTCATGCCATCCGTAAGATGCTTTTCTGTGACTGGTGAGTACTCAACCAAGTCATTCTG
AGAATAGTGTATGCGGCGACCGAGTTGCTCTTGCCCGGCGTCAATACGGGATAATACCGCGCCACATAGC
AGAACTTTAAAAGTGCTCATCATTGGAAAACGTTCTTCGGGGCGAAAACTCTCAAGGATCTTACCGCTGT
TGAGATCCAGTTCGATGTAACCCACTCGTGCACCCAACTGATCTTCAGCATCTTTTACTTTCACCAGCGT
TTCTGGGTGAGCAAAAACAGGAAGGCAAAATGCCGCAAAAAAGGGAATAAGGGCGACACGGAAATGTTGA
ATACTCATACTCTTCCTTTTTCAATATTATTGAAGCATTTATCAGGGTTATTGTCTCATGAGCGGATACA
TATTTGAATGTATTTAGAAAAATAAACAAATAGGGGTTCCGCGCACATTTCCCCGAAAAGTGCCACCTGA
AATTGTAAACGTTAATATTTTGTTAAAATTCGCGTTAAATTTTTGTTAAATCAGCTCATTTTTTAACCAA
TAGGCCGAAATCGGCAAAATCCCTTATAAATCAAAAGAATAGACCGAGATAGGGT
[37 nt withheld, positions 3836-3872]
AAAGAACGTGGACTCCAACGTCAAAGG
[49 nt withheld, positions 3900-3948]
T
[91 nt withheld, positions 3950-4040]
G
[124 nt withheld, positions 4042-4165]
CCCATTCGCCA
Features (pLannotate 1.2.2; 13 found; start..end, strand, type, name):
     26..73      -  terminator     T7 terminator: transcription terminator for bacteriophage T7 RNA polymerase
     81..130     -  CDS            SET1 (fragment): solubility-enhancement tag derived from T7 phage gene 10B
    140..157     -  CDS            9xHis (fragment): 9xHis affinity tag
    216..677     -  CDS            purE (fragment): PURE_ECOLI - Experimental evidence at protein level: Swiss-Prot protein existence level 1. Catalyzes the conversion of N5-carboxyaminoimidazole ribonucleotide (N5-CAIR) to 4-carboxy-5-aminoimidazole ribonucleotide (CAIR). From Escherichia coli (strain K12).
    757..779     -  RBS            RBS: efficient ribosome binding site from bacteriophage T7 gene 10 (Olins and Rangwala, 1989)
    811..829     -  promoter       T7 promoter: promoter for bacteriophage T7 RNA polymerase
    941..1321    -  CDS            YPB1_ECOLX: Protein predicted: Swiss-Prot protein existence level 4. From Escherichia coli.
   1338..1529    +  CDS            rop: Rop protein, which maintains plasmids at low copy number; rop
   1631..1773    +  misc_feature   bom: basis of mobility region from pBR322
   1959..2547    -  rep_origin     ori: high-copy-number ColE1/pMB1/pBR322/pUC origin of replication
   2718..3578    -  CDS            AmpR: β-lactamase; bla; confers resistance to ampicillin, carbenicillin, and related antibiotics
   3579..3683    -  promoter       AmpR promoter: bla
   3710..4165    -  rep_origin     f1 ori (sequence partly withheld): f1 bacteriophage origin of replication; arrow indicates direction of (+) strand synthesis
