[The description below was written by a language model from this plasmid's Addgene catalogue record and pLannotate feature annotations shown in this document.]
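Description:
pJK279 is a bacterial expression plasmid built on the pET23a backbone (4,176 bp in total) for producing the H89D mutant of N5-carboxyaminoimidazole ribonucleotide mutase (PurE) from the acidophilic bacterium Acetobacter aceti 1023 in E. coli. The purE coding sequence was inserted between the NdeI and EcoRI sites, both of which are retained. It carries a histidine-89 to aspartate substitution and an additional N-terminal methionine. Transcription is driven by the bacteriophage T7 promoter, translation starts from the strong T7 gene 10 ribosome binding site, and a T7 terminator closes the cassette. Expression therefore needs a host that supplies T7 RNA polymerase, whereas the plasmid is propagated in DH5alpha.

The automated annotation labels the insert as a fragment matching E. coli PurE. This reflects homology to the reference protein, not the source of the gene, which the catalogue gives as A. aceti. Short His-tag and T7 gene 10-derived fragments are annotated downstream of the insert, near the terminator. These appear to be vector-derived sequence, and the record does not state whether they are fused to the expressed protein. The backbone has a ColE1/pMB1-type origin with annotated rop and bom elements (the catalogue lists it as high copy), a β-lactamase gene under its own promoter for ampicillin selection, and an f1 origin that allows single-stranded DNA production. PurE converts N5-CAIR to CAIR in purine biosynthesis, and the construct was made for biochemical and structural studies of the A. aceti enzyme. The record does not state the specific role of residue 89.
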