Addgene plasmid #71135: pJK279
Purpose: Expression of Acetobacter aceti 1023 PurE (H89D mutant) in E. coli
Depositing lab: T. J. Kappock. Depositing organization: Washington University in Saint Louis. Publication: Biochemical and structural studies of N5-carboxyaminoimidazole ribonucleotide mutase from the acidophilic bacterium Acetobacter aceti. Constantine CZ, Starks CM, Mill CP, Ransome AE, Karpowicz SJ, Francois JA, Goodman RA, Kappock TJ. Biochemistry. 2006 Jul 11;45(27):8193-208. 10.1021/bi060465n PubMed 16819818.
Backbone
  Vector backbone: pET23a
  Backbone size w/o insert (bp): 3666
  Total vector size (bp): 4176
  Vector type: Bacterial Expression
Growth in bacteria
  Bacterial resistance: Ampicillin, 100 μg/mL
  Growth temperature: 37°C
  Growth strain: DH5alpha
  Copy number: High Copy
Gene/Insert
  Gene/Insert name: N5-carboxyaminoimidazole ribonucleotide mutase (alt names: purE; AZ09_02690)
  Species: Acetobacter aceti 1023
  Mutation: changes histidine-89 to aspartate; additional N-terminal methionine
  GenBank ID: AAZ04483.1 KDE21029.1
  Promoter: T7
  Cloning method: Restriction Enzyme; 5′ cloning site NdeI (not destroyed); 3′ cloning site EcoRI (not destroyed)
  Sequencing primers: 5′ T7 promoter; 3′ T7 terminator
Terms and licenses: Academic/Nonprofit Terms; Industry Terms: Not Available to Industry
How to cite: pJK279 was a gift from T. J. Kappock (Addgene plasmid # 71135 ; http://n2t.net/addgene:71135 ; RRID:Addgene_71135)
