>Addgene plasmid #71135 | pJK279 | addgene partial sequence | sequence record 133952 | T7 5'-TAATACGACTCACTATAGGG-3'
AATAATTTTGTTTAACTTTAAGAAGGAGATATACATATGATGAGCGAAACCGCCCCCCTGCCCTCTGCTT
CCAGTGCTTTAGAAGATAAAGCAGCCTCTGCCCCCGTTGTGGGCATTATCATGGGCAGCCAGTCAGACTG
GGAAACCATGCGCCATGCAGACGCATTGCTGACAGAGCTGGAAATTCCGCATGAAACCCTCATTGTTTCA
GCACATCGTACGCCAGACCGGTTGGCGGATTATGCGCGTACGGCAGCCGAACGCGGCCTGAATGTGATTA
TTGCTGGGGCCGGTGGAGCTGCAGATCTGCCGGGTATGTGTGCGGCATGGACACGCCTGCCCGTGCTGGG
TGTTCCAGTAGAATCTCGCGCTCTTAAAGGCATGGACAGCCTGCTTTCCATTGTGCAGATGCCCGGCGGC
GTGCCTGTGGGCACTTTGGCTATTGGGGCATCCGGCGCCAAAAATGCCGCCTTGCTGGCCGCCTCCATTC
TTGCACTGTATAACCCGGCCCTTGCCGCACGCCTTGAAACATGGCGCGCATTGCAGACGGCCTCTGTCCC
CAACTCTCCCATTACCGAAGATAAATGAGAATTCGAGCTCCGTCGACAAGCTTGCGGCCGCACTCGAGCA
CCACCACCACCACCACTGAGATCCGGCTGCTAACAAAGCCCGAAAGGAAGCTGAGTTGGCTGCTGCCACC
GCTGAGCAATAACTAGCATAACCCCTTGGGGCCTCTAAACGGGTCTTGAGGGGTTTTTTGCTGAAAGGAG
GAACTATATCCGGATTGGCGAATGGG
[124 nt withheld, positions 797-920]
C
[91 nt withheld, positions 922-1012]
AGGGTGATGGTT
