>Addgene plasmid #71135 | pJK279 | addgene partial sequence | sequence record 133953 | T7term 5'-GCTAGTTATTGCTCAGCGG-3'
CTTCCTTTCGGGCTTTGTTAGCAGCCGGATCTCAGTGGTGGTGGTGGTGGTGCTCGAGTGCGGCCGCAAG
CTTGTCGACGGAGCTCGAATTCTCATTTATCTTCGGTAATGGGAGAGTTGGGGACAGAGGCCGTCTGCAA
TGCGCGCCATGTTTCAAGGCGTGCGGCAAGGGCCGGGTTATACAGTGCAAGAATGGAGGCGGCCAGCAAG
GCGGCATTTTTGGCGCCGGATGCCCCAATAGCCAAAGTGCCCACAGGCACGCCGCCGGGCATCTGCACAA
TGGAAAGCAGGCTGTCCATGCCTTTAAGAGCGCGAGATTCTACTGGAACACCCAGCACGGGCAGGCGTGT
CCATGCCGCACACATACCCGGCAGATCTGCAGCTCCACCGGCCCCAGCAATAATCACATTCAGGCCGCGT
TCGGCTGCCGTACGCGCATAATCCGCCAACCGGTCTGGCGTACGATGTGCTGAAACAATGAGGGTTTCAT
GCGGAATTTCCAGCTCTGTCAGCAATGCGTCTGCATGGCGCATGGTTTCCCAGTCTGACTGGCTGCCCAT
GATAATGCCCACAACGGGGGCAGAGGCTGCTTTATCTTCTAAAGCACTGGAAGCAGAGGGCAGGGGGGCG
GTTTCGCTCATCATATGTATATCTCCTTCTTAAAGTTAAACAAAATTATTTCTAGAGGGAAACCGTTGTG
GTCTCCCTATAGTGAGTCGTATTAATTTCGCGGGATCGAGATCTCGGGCAGCGTTGGGTCCTGGCCACGG
GTGCGCATGATCGTGCTCCTGTCGTTGAGGACCCGGCTAGGCTGGCGGGGTTGCCTTACTGGTTAGCAGA
ATGAATCACCGATACGCGAGCGAACGTGAAGCGACTGCTGCTGCAAAACGTCTGCGACCTGAGCAACAAC
ATGAATGGTCTTCGGTTTCCGTGTTTCGTAAAGTCTGGAAACGCGGAAGTCAGCGCCCTGCACCATTATG
TTCCGGATCTGCATCGCAGGATGCTGCTGGCTACCCTGTGGAACACCTACATCTGTATTAACGAAGCGCT
GGCATTGACCCTGAG
